>Addgene plasmid #159639 | Integrin-β6 I domain I270C | addgene full sequence | sequence record 321685 | Addgene NGS Result
GTTCTTTCCTGCGTTATCCCCTGATTCTGTGGATAACCGTATTACCGCCATGCATTAGTTATTAATAGTA
ATCAATTACGGGGTCATTAGTTCATAGCCCATATATGGAGTTCCGCGTTACATAACTTACGGTAAATGGC
CCGCCTGGCTGACCGCCCAACGACCCCCGCCCATTGACGTCAATAATGACGTATGTTCCCATAGTAACGC
CAATAGGGACTTTCCATTGACGTCAATGGGTGGAGTATTTACGGTAAACTGCCCACTTGGCAGTACATCA
AGTGTATCATATGCCAAGTACGCCCCCTATTGACGTCAATGACGGTAAATGGCCCGCCTGGCATTATGCC
CAGTACATGACCTTATGGGACTTTCCTACTTGGCAGTACATCTACGTATTAGTCATCGCTATTACCATGG
TGATGCGGTTTTGGCAGTACATCAATGGGCGTGGATAGCGGTTTGACTCACGGGGATTTCCAAGTCTCCA
CCCCATTGACGTCAATGGGAGTTTGTTTTGGCACCAAAATCAACGGGACTTTCCAAAATGTCGTAACAAC
TCCGCCCCATTGACGCAAATGGGCGGTAGGCGTGTACGGTGGGAGGTCTATATAAGCAGAGCTGGTTTAG
TGAACCGTCAGATCCGCTAGCGTCGACGTACGCCACCATGGATATGAGAGTTCCTGCTCAATTGCTGGGG
TTGCTCTTGCTCTGGTTCAGTGGGGTGTTGGGGACTGAGGACTACCCGGTGGATTTGTATTACCTCATGG
ACCTCTCCGCCTCCATGGATGACGACCTCAACACAATAAAGGAGCTGGGCTCCCGGCTTTCCAAAGAGAT
GTCTAAATTAACCAGCAACTTTAGACTGGGCTTCGGATCTTTTGTGGAAAAACCTGTATCCCCTTTCGTG
AAAACAACACCAGAAGAAATTGCCAACCCTTGCAGTAGTATTCCATACTTCTGTTTACCTACATTTGGAT
TCAAGCACATTTTGCCATTGACAAATGATGCTGAAAGATTCAATGAAATTGTGAAGAATCAGAAAATTTC
TGCTAATATTGACACACCCGAAGGTGGATTTGATGCAATTATGCAAGCTGCTGTGTGTAAGGAAAAAATT
GGCTGGCGGAATGACTCCCTCCACCTCCTGGTCTTTGTGAGTGATGCTGATTCTCATTTTGGAATGGACA
GCAAACTAGCAGGCATCGTCTGTCCTAATGACGGGCTCTGTCACTTGGACAGCAAGAATGAATACTCCAT
GTCAACTGTCTTGGAATATCCAACAATTGGACAACTCATTGATAAACTGGTACAAAACAACGTGTTATTG
ATCTTCGCTGTAACCCAAGAACAAGTTCATTTATATGAGAATTACGCAAAACTTATTCCTGGAGCTACAG
TAGGTCTACTTCAGAAGGACTCCGGAAACATTCTCCAGCTGATCATCTCAGCTTATGAAGAACTGCGGTC
TGAGCATCACCATCACCATCACGCGTAAACTAGTGGCGCGCCGGATCCGCCCCTCTCCCTCCCCCCCCCC
TAACGTTACTGGCCGAAGCCGCTTGGAATAAGGCCGGTGTGCGTTTGTCTATATGTTATTTTCCACCATA
TTGCCGTCTTTTGGCAATGTGAGGGCCCGGAAACCTGGCCCTGTCTTCTTGACGAGCATTCCTAGGGGTC
TTTCCCCTCTCGCCAAAGGAATGCAAGGTCTGTTGAATGTCGTGAAGGAAGCAGTTCCTCTGGAAGCTTC
TTGAAGACAAACAACGTCTGTAGCGACCCTTTGCAGGCAGCGGAACCCCCCACCTGGCGACAGGTGCCTC
TGCGGCCAAAAGCCACGTGTATAAGATACACCTGCAAAGGCGGCACAACCCCAGTGCCACGTTGTGAGTT
GGATAGTTGTGGAAAGAGTCAAATGGCTCTCCTCAAGCGTATTCAACAAGGGGCTGAAGGATGCCCAGAA
GGTACCCCATTGTATGGGATCTGATCTGGGGCCTCGGTACACATGCTTTACATGTGTTTAGTCGAGGTTA
AAAAAACGTCTAGGCCCCCCGAACCACGGGGACGTGGTTTTCCTTTGAAAAACACGATGATAATATGGCC
ACAACCATGGTGAGCAAGGGCGAGGAGCTGTTCACCGGGGTGGTGCCCATCCTGGTCGAGCTGGACGGCG
ACGTAAACGGCCACAAGTTCAGCGTGTCCGGCGAGGGCGAGGGCGATGCCACCTACGGCAAGCTGACCCT
GAAGTTCATCTGCACCACCGGCAAGCTGCCCGTGCCCTGGCCCACCCTCGTGACCACCCTGACCTACGGC
GTGCAGTGCTTCAGCCGCTACCCCGACCACATGAAGCAGCACGACTTCTTCAAGTCCGCCATGCCCGAAG
GCTACGTCCAGGAGCGCACCATCTTCTTCAAGGACGACGGCAACTACAAGACCCGCGCCGAGGTGAAGTT
CGAGGGCGACACCCTGGTGAACCGCATCGAGCTGAAGGGCATCGACTTCAAGGAGGACGGCAACATCCTG
GGGCACAAGCTGGAGTACAACTACAACAGCCACAACGTCTATATCATGGCCGACAAGCAGAAGAACGGCA
TCAAGGTGAACTTCAAGATCCGCCACAACATCGAGGACGGCAGCGTGCAGCTCGCCGACCACTACCAGCA
GAACACCCCCATCGGCGACGGCCCCGTGCTGCTGCCCGACAACCACTACCTGAGCACCCAGTCCGCCCTG
AGCAAAGACCCCAACGAGAAGCGCGATCACATGGTCCTGCTGGAGTTCGTGACCGCCGCCGGGATCACTC
TCGGCATGGACGAGCTGTACAAGTAAAGCGGCCGCGACTCTAGATCATAATCAGCCATACCACATTTGTA
GAGGTTTTACTTGCTTTAAAAAACCTCCCACACCTCCCCCTGAACCTGAAACATAAAATGAATGCAATTG
TTGTTGTTAACTTGTTTATTGCAGCTTATAATGGTTACAAATAAAGCAATAGCATCACAAATTTCACAAA
TAAAGCATTTTTTTCACTGCATTCTAGTTGTGGTTTGTCCAAACTCATCAATGTATCTTAAGGCGTAAAT
TGTAAGCGTTAATATTTTGTTAAAATTCGCGTTAAATTTTTGTTAAATCAGCTCATTTTTTAACCAATAG
GCCGAAATCGGCAAAATCCCTTATAAATCAAAAGAATAGACCGAGATAGGGT
[37 nt withheld, positions 3203-3239]
AAAGAACGTGGACTCCAACGTCAAAGG
[49 nt withheld, positions 3267-3315]
T
[91 nt withheld, positions 3317-3407]
G
[124 nt withheld, positions 3409-3532]
CAGGTGGCACTTTTCGGGGAAATGTGCGCGGAACCCCTATTTGTTTATTTTTCTAAATACATTCAAATAT
GTATCCGCTCATGAGACAATAACCCTGATAAATGCTTCAATAATATTGAAAAAGGAAGAGTCCTGAGGCG
GAAAGAACCAGCTGTGGAATGTGTGTCAGTTAGGGTGTGGAAAGTCCCCAGGCTCCCCAGCAGGCAGAAG
TATGCAAAGCATGCATCTCAATTAGTCAGCAACCAGGTGTGGAAAGTCCCCAGGCTCCCCAGCAGGCAGA
AGTATGCAAAGCATGCATCTCAATTAGTCAGCAACCATAGTCCCGCCCCTAACTCCGCCCATCCCGCCCC
TAACTCCGCCCAGTTCCGCCCATTCTCCGCCCCATGGCTGACTAATTTTTTTTATTTATGCAGAGGCCGA
GGCCGCCTCGGCCTCTGAGCTATTCCAGAAGTAGTGAGGAGGCTTTTTTGGAGGCCTAGGCTTTTGCAAA
GATCGATCAAGAGACAGGATGAGGATCGTTTCGCATGATTGAACAAGATGGATTGCACGCAGGTTCTCCG
GCCGCTTGGGTGGAGAGGCTATTCGGCTATGACTGGGCACAACAGACAATCGGCTGCTCTGATGCCGCCG
TGTTCCGGCTGTCAGCGCAGGGGCGCCCGGTTCTTTTTGTCAAGACCGACCTGTCCGGTGCCCTGAATGA
ACTGCAAGACGAGGCAGCGCGGCTATCGTGGCTGGCCACGACGGGCGTTCCTTGCGCAGCTGTGCTCGAC
GTTGTCACTGAAGCGGGAAGGGACTGGCTGCTATTGGGCGAAGTGCCGGGGCAGGATCTCCTGTCATCTC
ACCTTGCTCCTGCCGAGAAAGTATCCATCATGGCTGATGCAATGCGGCGGCTGCATACGCTTGATCCGGC
TACCTGCCCATTCGACCACCAAGCGAAACATCGCATCGAGCGAGCACGTACTCGGATGGAAGCCGGTCTT
GTCGATCAGGATGATCTGGACGAAGAGCATCAGGGGCTCGCGCCAGCCGAACTGTTCGCCAGGCTCAAGG
CGAGCATGCCCGACGGCGAGGATCTCGTCGTGACCCATGGCGATGCCTGCTTGCCGAATATCATGGTGGA
AAATGGCCGCTTTTCTGGATTCATCGACTGTGGCCGGCTGGGTGTGGCGGACCGCTATCAGGACATAGCG
TTGGCTACCCGTGATATTGCTGAAGAGCTTGGCGGCGAATGGGCTGACCGCTTCCTCGTGCTTTACGGTA
TCGCCGCTCCCGATTCGCAGCGCATCGCCTTCTATCGCCTTCTTGACGAGTTCTTCTGAGCGGGACTCTG
GGGTTCGAAATGACCGACCAAGCGACGCCCAACCTGCCATCACGAGATTTCGATTCCACCGCCGCCTTCT
ATGAAAGGTTGGGCTTCGGAATCGTTTTCCGGGACGCCGGCTGGATGATCCTCCAGCGCGGGGATCTCAT
GCTGGAGTTCTTCGCCCACCCTAGGGGGAGGCTAACTGAAACACGGAAGGAGACAATACCGGAAGGAACC
CGCGCTATGACGGCAATAAAAAGACAGAATAAAACGCACGGTGTTGGGTCGTTTGTTCATAAACGCGGGG
TTCGGTCCCAGGGCTGGCACTCTGTCGATACCCCACCGAGACCCCATTGGGGCCAATACGCCCGCGTTTC
TTCCTTTTCCCCACCCCACCCCCCAAGTTCGGGTGAAGGCCCAGGGCTCGCAGCCAACGTCGGGGCGGCA
GGCCCTGCCATAGCCTCAGGTTACTCATATATACTTTAGATTGATTTAAAACTTCATTTTTAATTTAAAA
GGATCTAGGTGAAGATCCTTTTTGATAATCTCATGACCAAAATCCCTTAACGTGAGTTTTCGTTCCACTG
AGCGTCAGACCCCGTAGAAAAGATCAAAGGATCTTCTTGAGATCCTTTTTTTCTGCGCGTAATCTGCTGC
TTGCAAACAAAAAAACCACCGCTACCAGCGGTGGTTTGTTTGCCGGATCAAGAGCTACCAACTCTTTTTC
CGAAGGTAACTGGCTTCAGCAGAGCGCAGATACCAAATACTGTTCTTCTAGTGTAGCCGTAGTTAGGCCA
CCACTTCAAGAACTCTGTAGCACCGCCTACATACCTCGCTCTGCTAATCCTGTTACCAGTGGCTGCTGCC
AGTGGCGATAAGTCGTGTCTTACCGGGTTGGACTCAAGACGATAGTTACCGGATAAGGCGCAGCGGTCGG
GCTGAACGGGGGGTTCGTGCACACAGCCCAGCTTGGAGCGAACGACCTACACCGAACTGAGATACCTACA
GCGTGAGCTATGAGAAAGCGCCACGCTTCCCGAAGGGAGAAAGGCGGACAGGTATCCGGTAAGCGGCAGG
GTCGGAACAGGAGAGCGCACGAGGGAGCTTCCAGGGGGAAACGCCTGGTATCTTTATAGTCCTGTCGGGT
TTCGCCACCTCTGACTTGAGCGTCGATTTTTGTGATGCTCGTCAGGGGGGCGGAGCCTATGGAAAAACGC
CAGCAACGCGGCCTTTTTACGGTTCCTGGCCTTTTGCTGGCCTTTTGCTCACAT
Features (pLannotate 1.2.2; 18 found; start..end, strand, type, name):
      1..48      +  rep_origin     RSF ori (fragment): Plasmids containing the RSF 1030 origin of replication can be propagated in E. coli cells that contain additional plasmids with compatible origins.
    116..419     +  enhancer       CMV enhancer: human cytomegalovirus immediate early enhancer
    420..623     +  promoter       CMV promoter: human cytomegalovirus (CMV) immediate early promoter
    668..727     +  CDS            IGKV1D-42 (fragment): KVD42_HUMAN - Experimental evidence at protein level: Swiss-Prot protein existence level 1. Probable non-functional open reading frame (ORF) of V region of the variable domain of immunoglobulin light chains (PubMed:24600447). Non-functional ORF generally cannot participate in the synthesis of a productive immunoglobulin chain due to altered V- (D)-J or switch recombination and/or splicing site (at mRNA level) and/or conserved amino acid change (protein level) (PubMed:9619395). Immunoglobulins, also known as antibodies, are membrane-bound or secreted glycoproteins produced by B lymphocytes. In
    734..1474    +  CDS            ITGB6 (fragment): ITB6_HUMAN - Experimental evidence at protein level: Swiss-Prot protein existence level 1. (Microbial infection) Integrin ITGAV:ITGB6 acts as a receptor for Herpes simplex virus-1/HHV-1 (PubMed:24367260). From Homo sapiens (Human).
   1475..1492    +  CDS            7xHis (fragment): 6xHis affinity tag
   1520..2106    +  misc_feature   IRES2: internal ribosome entry site (IRES) of the encephalomyocarditis virus (EMCV)
   2107..2826    +  CDS            EGFP: the original enhanced GFP (Yang et al., 1996) mammalian codon-optimized
   2843..2926    +  CDS            large T antigen (fragment): large T antigen from SV40 (simian virus 40)
   2949..3070    +  polyA_signal   SV40 poly(A) signal: SV40 polyadenylation signal
   3104..3532    -  rep_origin     f1 ori (sequence partly withheld): f1 bacteriophage origin of replication; arrow indicates direction of (+) strand synthesis
   3559..3663    +  promoter       AmpR promoter: bla
   3665..4022    +  promoter       SV40 promoter: SV40 enhancer and early promoter
   4057..4851    +  CDS            NeoR/KanR: aminoglycoside phosphotransferase from Tn5; aph(3')-II (or nptII); confers resistance to neomycin, kanamycin, and G418 (Geneticin®)
   4872..5024    +  CDS            ble (fragment): BLE_KLEPN - Experimental evidence at protein level: Swiss-Prot protein existence level 1. Binding protein with a strong affinity to the bleomycin family of antibiotics. Binds to CL990; an antimitotic-antibiotic compound. From Klebsiella pneumoniae.
   5083..5130    +  polyA_signal   HSV TK poly(A) signal: herpes simplex virus thymidine kinase polyadenylation signal (Cole and Stacy, 1985)
   5221..5237    -  polyA_signal   bGH poly(A) signal (fragment): bovine growth hormone polyadenylation signal
   5459..6047    +  rep_origin     ori: high-copy-number ColE1/pMB1/pBR322/pUC origin of replication
