[The description below was written by a language model from this plasmid's Addgene catalogue record and pLannotate feature annotations shown in this document.]
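Description:
Integrin-β6 I domain I270C is a mammalian expression plasmid of about 6.1 kb built on the ET8 backbone. Its feature table shows the layout of an IRES-EGFP bicistronic vector. It replicates in E. coli through a high-copy ColE1/pUC-type origin and also carries an f1 phage origin. Selection relies on a single Tn5 NeoR/KanR gene placed behind tandem bacterial (AmpR/bla) and SV40 early promoters and followed by an HSV TK polyadenylation signal. This arrangement gives kanamycin resistance in bacteria and could support G418 selection in mammalian cells. Short annotated fragments of an RSF origin, a ble gene, SV40 large T antigen and a bGH poly(A) appear to be backbone remnants or partial sequence matches rather than functional parts.

The payload is driven by the human CMV immediate-early enhancer and promoter. The open reading frame begins with a short segment matching an immunoglobulin kappa light-chain variable-region gene, which from its position is most likely a secretion signal peptide, although the record does not say so explicitly. This is followed by a fragment of human ITGB6 covering residues 108–352, the β6 I domain, carrying an I270C substitution and ending in a C-terminal 6xHis tag for affinity purification. Downstream, an EMCV IRES permits translation of EGFP from the same transcript, so fluorescence marks cells expressing the integrin fragment. An SV40 poly(A) signal terminates the message.

The record does not explain the purpose of the introduced cysteine. The construct was deposited in connection with structural and biophysical work on how integrin-applied force contributes to TGF-β activation, consistent with use for producing the isolated mutant I domain in mammalian cells.
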