Addgene plasmid #159639: Integrin-β6 I domain I270C
Purpose: Contains integrin beta 6 residues 108–352 with I270C mutation
Depositing lab: Timothy Springer. Depositing organization: Boston Children's Hospital. Publication: Force interacts with macromolecular structure in activation of TGF-beta. Dong X, Zhao B, Iacob RE, Zhu J, Koksal AC, Lu C, Engen JR, Springer TA. Nature. 2017 Feb 2;542(7639):55-59. doi: 10.1038/nature21035. Epub 2017 Jan 25. PubMed 28117447.
Backbone
  Vector backbone: ET8
  Vector type: Mammalian Expression
Growth in bacteria
  Bacterial resistance: Kanamycin, 50 μg/mL
  Growth temperature: 37°C
  Growth strain: DH5alpha
  Copy number: Unknown
Gene/Insert
  Gene/Insert name: Integrin beta 6 I domain I270C (alt name: b6 I domain)
  Mutation: I270C
  Tag / fusion protein: 6x His (C terminal on insert)
  Cloning method: Ligation Independent Cloning
  Sequencing primers: 5′ AGTGGGGTGTTGGGG; 3′ GGCTACGGCCTCCAAACCCTCTTCCAA
Terms and licenses: Academic/Nonprofit Terms; Industry Terms: Not Available to Industry
How to cite: Integrin-β6 I domain I270C was a gift from Timothy Springer (Addgene plasmid # 159639 ; http://n2t.net/addgene:159639 ; RRID:Addgene_159639)
